>Addgene plasmid #175811 | pCSIIpuro-4493NES | depositor full sequence | sequence record 340876 | pCSIIpuro-4493NES sequence 12972 bps
GACGGATCGGGAGATCTCCCGATCCCCTATGGTCGACTCTCAGTACAATCTGCTCTGATGCCGCATAGTT
AAGCCAGTATCTGCTCCCTGCTTGTGTGTTGGAGGTCGCTGAGTAGTGCGCGAGCAAAATTTAAGCTACA
ACAAGGCAAGGCTTGACCGACAATTGCATGAAGAATCTGCTTAGGGTTAGGCGTTTTGCGCTGCTTCGCG
ATGTACGGGCCAGATATACGCGTTGACATTGATTATTGACTAGTTATTAATAGTAATCAATTACGGGGTC
ATTAGTTCATAGCCCATATATGGAGTTCCGCGTTACATAACTTACGGTAAATGGCCCGCCTGGCTGACCG
CCCAACGACCCCCGCCCATTGACGTCAATAATGACGTATGTTCCCATAGTAACGCCAATAGGGACTTTCC
ATTGACGTCAATGGGTGGACTATTTACGGTAAACTGCCCACTTGGCAGTACATCAAGTGTATCATATGCC
AAGTACGCCCCCTATTGACGTCAATGACGGTAAATGGCCCGCCTGGCATTATGCCCAGTACATGACCTTA
TGGGACTTTCCTACTTGGCAGTACATCTACGTATTAGTCATCGCTATTACCATGGTGATGCGGTTTTGGC
AGTACATCAATGGGCGTGGATAGCGGTTTGACTCACGGGGATTTCCAAGTCTCCACCCCATTGACGTCAA
TGGGAGTTTGTTTTGGCACCAAAATCAACGGGACTTTCCAAAATGTCGTAACAACTCCGCCCCATTGACG
CAAATGGGCGGTAGGCGTGTACGGTGGGAGGTCTATATAAGCAGCGCGTTTTGCCTGTACTGGGTCTCTC
TGGTTAGACCAGATCTGAGCCTGGGAGCTCTCTGGCTAACTAGGGAACCCACTGCTTAAGCCTCAATAAA
GCTTGCCTTGAGTGCTTCAAGTAGTGTGTGCCCGTCTGTTGTGTGACTCTGGTAACTAGAGATCCCTCAG
ACCCTTTTAGTCAGTGTGGAAAATCTCTAGCAGTGGCGCCCGAACAGGGACCTGAAAGCGAAAGGGAAAC
CAGAGCTCTCTCGACGCAGGACTCGGCTTGCTGAAGCGCGCACGGCAAGAGGCGAGGGGCGGCGACTGGT
GAGTACGCCAAAAATTTTGACTAGCGGAGGCTAGAAGGAGAGAGATGGGTGCGAGAGCGTCAGTATTAAG
CGGGGGAGAATTAGATCGCGATGGGAAAAAATTCGGTTAAGGCCAGGGGGAAAGAAAAAATATAAATTAA
AACATATAGTATGGGCAAGCAGGGAGCTAGAACGATTCGCAGTTAATCCTGGCCTGTTAGAAACATCAGA
AGGCTGTAGACAAATACTGGGACAGCTACAACCATCCCTTCAGACAGGATCAGAAGAACTTAGATCATTA
TATAATACAGTAGCAACCCTCTATTGTGTGCATCAAAGGATAGAGATAAAAGACACCAAGGAAGCTTTAG
ACAAGATAGAGGAAGAGCAAAACAAAAGTAAGACCACCGCACAGCAAGCGGCCGGCCGCTGATCTTCAGA
CCTGGAGGAGGAGATATGAGGGACAATTGGAGAAGTGAATTATATAAATATAAAGTAGTAAAAATTGAAC
CATTAGGAGTAGCACCCACCAAGGCAAAGAGAAGAGTGGTGCAGAGAGAAAAAAGAGCAGTGGGAATAGG
AGCTTTGTTCCTTGGGTTCTTGGGAGCAGCAGGAAGCACTATGGGCGCAGCCTCAATGACGCTGACGGTA
CAGGCCAGACAATTATTGTCTGGTATAGTGCAGCAGCAGAACAATTTGCTGAGGGCTATTGAGGCGCAAC
AGCATCTGTTGCAACTCACAGTCTGGGGCATCAAGCAGCTCCAGGCAAGAATCCTGGCTGTGGAAAGATA
CCTAAAGGATCAACAGCTCCTGGGGATTTGGGGTTGCTCTGGAAAACTCATTTGCACCACTGCTGTGCCT
TGGAATGCTAGTTGGAGTAATAAATCTCTGGAACAGATCTGGAATCACACGACCTGGATGGAGTGGGACA
GAGAAATTAACAATTACACAAGCTTAATACACTCCTTAATTGAAGAATCGCAAAACCAGCAAGAAAAGAA
TGAACAAGAATTATTGGAATTAGATAAATGGGCAAGTTTGTGGAATTGGTTTAACATAACAAATTGGCTG
TGGTATATAAAATTATTCATAATGATAGTAGGAGGCTTGGTAGGTTTAAGAATAGTTTTTGCTGTACTTT
CTATAGTGAATAGAGTTAGGCAGGGATATTCACCATTATCGTTTCAGACCCACCTCCCAACCCCGAGGGG
ACCCGACAGGCCCGAAGGAATAGAAGAAGAAGGTGGAGAGAGAGACAGAGACAGATCCATTCGATTAGTG
AACGGATCTACAAATGGCAGTATTCATCCACAATTTTAAAAGAAAAGGGGGGATTGGGGGGTACAGTGCA
GGGGAAAGAATAGTAGACATAATAGCAACAGACATACAAACTAAAGAATTACAAAAACAAATTACAAAAA
TTCAAAATTTTCGGGTTTATTACAGGGACAGCAGAAATTCACTTTGAATTAATTCAAGCTTCGTGAGGCT
CCGGTGCCCGTCAGTGGGCAGAGCGCACATCGCCCACAGTCCCCGAGAAGTTGGGGGGAGGGGTCGGCAA
TTGAACCGGTGCCTAGAGAAGGTGGCGCGGGGTAAACTGGGAAAGTGATGTCGTGTACTGGCTCCGCCTT
TTTCCCGAGGGTGGGGGAGAACCGTATATAAGTGCAGTAGTCGCCGTGAACGTTCTTTTTCGCAACGGGT
TTGCCGCCAGAACACAGGTAAGTGCCGTGTGTGGTTCCCGCGGGCCTGGCCTCTTTACGGGTTATGGCCC
TTGCGTGCCTTGAATTACTTCCACCTGGCTCCAGTACGTGATTCTTGATCCCGAGCTGGAGCCAGGGGCG
GGCCTTGCGCTTTAGGAGCCCCTTCGCCTCGTGCTTGAGTTGAGGCCTGGCCTGGGCGCTGGGGCCGCCG
CGTGCGAATCTGGTGGCACCTTCGCGCCTGTCTCGCTGCTTTCGATAAGTCTCTAGCCATTTAAAATTTT
TGATGACCTGCTGCGACGCTTTTTTTCTGGCAAGATAGTCTTGTAAATGCGGGCCAGGATCTGCACACTG
GTATTTCGGTTTTTGGGGCCGCGGGCGGCGACGGGGCCCGTGCGTCCCAGCGCACATGTTCGGCGAGGCG
GGGCCTGCGAGCGCGGCCACCGAGAATCGGACGGGGGTAGTCTCAAGCTGGCCGGCCTGCTCTGGTGCCT
GGCCTCGCGCCGCCGTGTATCGCCCCGCCCTGGGCGGCAAGGCTGGCCCGGTCGGCACCAGTTGCGTGAG
CGGAAAGATGGCCGCTTCCCGGCCCTGCTCCAGGGGGCTCAAAATGGAGGACGCGGCGCTCGGGAGAGCG
GGCGGGTGAGTCACCCACACAAAGGAAAGGGGCCTTTCCGTCCTCAGCCGTCGCTTCATGTGACTCCACG
GAGTACCGGGCGCCGTCCAGGCACCTCGATTAGTTCTGGAGCTTTTGGAGTACGTCGTCTTTAGGTTGGG
GGGAGGGGTTTTATGCGATGGAGTTTCCCCACACTGAGTGGGTGGAGACTGAAGTTAGGCCAGCTTGGCA
CTTGATGTAATTCTCCTTGGAATTTGCCCTTTTTGAGTTTGGATCTTGGTTCATTCTCAAGCCTCAGACA
GTGGTTCAAAGTTTTTTTCTTCCATTTCAGGTGTCGTGAACACGCTACCGGTCTCGACGAATTCGCCGCC
ACCATGGTGAGCGAGCTGATTAAGGAGAACATGCACATGAAGCTGTACATGGAGGGCACCGTGAACAACC
ACCACTTCAAGTGCACATCCGAGGGCGAAGGCAAGCCCTACGAGGGCACCCAGACCATGAGAATCAAGGC
GGTCGAGGGCGGCCCTCTCCCCTTCGCCTTCGACATCCTGGCTACCAGCTTCATGTACGGCAGCAAAACC
TTCATCAACCACACCCAGGGCATCCCCGACTTCTTTAAGCAGTCCTTCCCCGAGGGCTTCACATGGGAGA
GAGTCACCACATACGAAGACGGGGGCGTGCTGACCGCTACCCAGGACACCAGCCTCCAGGACGGCTGCCT
CATCTACAACGTCAAGATCAGAGGGGTGAACTTCCCATCCAACGGCCCTGTGATGCAGAAGAAAACACTC
GGCTGGGAGGCCTCCACCGAGACCCTGTACCCCGCTGACGGCGGCCTGGAAGGCAGAGCCGACATGGCCC
TGAAGCTCGTGGGCGGGGGCCACCTGATCTGCAACTTGAAGACCACATACAGATCCAAGAAACCCGCTAA
GAACCTCAAGATGCCCGGCGTCTACTATGTGGACAGAAGACTGGAAAGAATCAAGGAGGCCGACAAAGAG
ACCTACGTCGAGCAGCACGAGGTGGCTGTGGCCAGATACTGCGACCTCCCTAGCAAACTGGGGCACAGAC
TCGAGAAGTTTTCTCAAGAACAGATCGGCGAAAACATTGTGTGCAGGGTCATTTGTACCACGGGTCAAAT
TCCCATCCGAGATTTGTCAGCTGATATTTCACAAGTGCTTAAGGAAAAACGATCCATAAAGAAAGTTTGG
ACATTTGGTAGAAACCCAGCCTGTGACTATCATTTAGGAAACATTTCAAGACTGTCAAATAAGCATTTCC
AAATACTACTAGGAGAAGACGGTAACCTTTTATTGAATGACATTTCCACTAATGGGACCTGGTTAAATGG
GCAAAAAGTCGAGAAGAACAGCAATCAGTTACTGTCCCAAGGTGATGAAATAACCGTTGGTGTAGGCGTG
GAATCAGATATTTTATCTCTGGTCATTTTCATAAACGACAAATTTAAGCAGTGCCTGGAGCAGAACAAAG
TTGATCGCGGTACCAGTGCTGGTGGTAGTGCTGGTGGTAGTGCTGGTGGTAGTGCTGGTGGTAGTGCTGG
TGGTTCCGGCAGTGCTGGTGGTAGTGCTGGTGGTAGTACCAGTGCTGGTGGTAGTGCTGGTGGTAGTGCT
GGTGGTAGTGCTGGTGGTAGTGCTGGTGGTTCCGGCAGTGCTGGTGGTAGTGCTGGTGGTAGTACCAGTG
CTGGTGGTAGTGCTGGTGGTAGTGCTGGTGGTAGTGCTGGTGGTAGTGCTGGTGGTTCCGGCAGTGCTGG
TGGTAGTGCTGGTGGTAGTACCAGTGCTGGTGGTAGTGCTGGTGGTAGTGCTGGTGGTAGTGCTGGTGGT
AGTGCTGGTGGTTCCGGCAGTGCTGGTGGTAGTGCTGGTGGTAGTACCAGTGCTGGTGGTAGTGCTGGTG
GTAGTGCTGGTGGTAGTGCTGGTGGTAGTGCTGGTGGTTCCGGCAGTGCTGGTGGTAGTGCTGGTGGTAG
TACCAGTGCTGGTGGTAGTGCTGGTGGTAGTGCTGGTGGTAGTGCTGGTGGTAGTGCTGGTGGTTCCGGC
AGTGCTGGTGGTAGTGCTGGTGGTAGTACCAGTGCTGGTGGTAGTGCTGGTGGTAGTGCTGGTGGTAGTG
CTGGTGGTAGTGCTGGTGGTTCCGGCAGTGCTGGTGGTAGTGCTGGTGGTAGTACCAGTGCTGGTGGTAG
TGCTGGTGGTAGTGCTGGTGGTAGTGCTGGTGGTAGTGCTGGTGGTTCCGGAATGGTGAGTGTGATTAAA
CCAGAGATGAAGATGAGGTACTACATGGACGGCTCCGTCAATGGGCATGAGTTCACAATTGAAGGTGAAG
GCACAGGCAGACCTTACGAGGGACATCAAGAGATGACACTACGCGTCACAATGGCCGAGGGCGGGCCAAT
GCCTTTCGCGTTTGACTTAGTGTCACACGTGTTCTGTTACGGCCACAGAGTATTTACTAAATATCCAGAA
GAGATACCAGACTATTTCAAACAAGCATTTCCTGAAGGCCTGTCATGGGAAAGGTCGTTGGAGTTCGAAG
ATGGTGGGTCCGCTTCAGTCAGTGCGCATATAAGCCTTAGAGGAAACACCTTCTACCACAAATCCAAATT
TACTGGGGTTAACTTTCCTGCCGATGGTCCTATCATGCAAAACCAAAGTGTTGATTGGGAGCCATCAACC
GAGAAAATTACTGCCAGCGACGGAGTTCTGAAGGGTGATGTTACGATGTACCTAAAACTTGAAGGAGGCG
GCAATCACAAATGCCAATTCAAGACTACTTACAAGGCGGCAAAAGAGATTCTTGAAATGCCAGGAGACCA
TTACATCGGCCATCGCCTCGTCAGGAAAACCGAAGGCAACATTACTGAGCAGGTAGAAGATGCAGTAGCT
CATTCCGCGGCCGCATTGAGGCGCGCGACGCTGGTTGACTCTAGACTGCAGCTGCCTCCTCTGGAACGCC
TGACTCTGGATTAAGTCGAGGGCGGCGGCCGCGGCTCTAGAGGATCCGTTAACTAACTTAAGCTAGCAAC
GGTTTCCCTCTAGCGGGATCAATTCCGCCCCCCCCCCCTAACGTTACTGGCCGAAGCCGCTTGGAATAAG
GCCGGTGTGCGTTTGTCTATATGTTATTTTCCACCATATTGCCGTCTTTTGGCAATGTGAGGGCCCGGAA
ACCTGGCCCTGTCTTCTTGACGAGCATTCCTAGGGGTCTTTCCCCTCTCGCCAAAGGAATGCAAGGTCTG
TTGAATGTCGTGAAGGAAGCAGTTCCTCTGGAAGCTTCTTGAAGACAAACAACGTCTGTAGCGACCCTTT
GCAGGCAGCGGAACCCCCCACCTGGCGACAGGTGCCTCTGCGGCCAAAAGCCACGTGTATAAGATACACC
TGCAAAGGCGGCACAACCCCAGTGCCACGTTGTGAGTTGGATAGTTGTGGAAAGAGTCAAATGGCTCTCC
TCAAGCGTATTCAACAAGGGGCTGAAGGATGCCCAGAAGGTACCCCATTGTATGGGATCTGATCTGGGGC
CTCGGTGCACATGCTTTACATGTGTTTAGTCGAGGTTAAAAAACGTCTAGGCCCCCCGAACCACGGGGAC
GTGGTTTTCCTTTGAAAAACACGATAATACCATGACCGAGTACAAGCCCACGGTGCGCCTCGCCACCCGC
GACGACGTCCCCCGGGCCGTACGCACCCTCGCCGCCGCGTTCGCCGACTACCCCGCCACGCGCCACACCG
TCGACCCGGACCGCCACATCGAGCGGGTCACCGAGCTGCAAGAACTCTTCCTCACGCGCGTCGGGCTCGA
CATCGGCAAGGTGTGGGTCGCGGACGACGGCGCCGCGGTGGCGGTCTGGACCACGCCGGAGAGCGTCGAA
GCGGGGGCGGTGTTCGCCGAGATCGGCCCGCGCATGGCCGAGTTGAGCGGTTCCCGGCTGGCCGCGCAGC
AACAGATGGAAGGCCTCCTGGCGCCGCACCGGCCCAAGGAGCCCGCGTGGTTCCTGGCCACCGTCGGCGT
CTCGCCCGACCACCAGGGCAAGGGTCTGGGCAGCGCCGTCGTGCTCCCCGGAGTGGAGGCGGCCGAGCGC
GCCGGGGTGCCCGCCTTCCTGGAGACCTCCGCGCCCCGCAACCTCCCCTTCTACGAGCGGCTCGGCTTCA
CCGTCACCGCCGACGTCGAGTGCCCGAAGGACCGCGCGACCTGGTGCATGACCCGCAAGCCCGGTGCCTG
ACTAGAGTTAACATCGAGGGATCAAGCTTATCGATAATCAACCTCTGGATTACAAAATTTGTGAAAGATT
GACTGGTATTCTTAACTATGTTGCTCCTTTTACGCTATGTGGATACGCTGCTTTAATGCCTTTGTATCAT
GCTATTGCTTCCCGTATGGCTTTCATTTTCTCCTCCTTGTATAAATCCTGGTTGCTGTCTCTTTATGAGG
AGTTGTGGCCCGTTGTCAGGCAACGTGGCGTGGTGTGCACTGTGTTTGCTGACGCAACCCCCACTGGTTG
GGGCATTGCCACCACCTGTCAGCTCCTTTCCGGGACTTTCGCTTTCCCCCTCCCTATTGCCACGGCGGAA
CTCATCGCCGCCTGCCTTGCCCGCTGCTGGACAGGGGCTCGGCTGTTGGGCACTGACAATTCCGTGGTGT
TGTCGGGGAAGCTGACGTCCTTTCCATGGCTGCTCGCCTGTGTTGCCACCTGGATTCTGCGCGGGACGTC
CTTCTGCTACGTCCCTTCGGCCCTCAATCCAGCGGACCTTCCTTCCCGCGGCCTGCTGCCGGCTCTGCGG
CCTCTTCCGCGTCTTCGCCTTCGCCCTCAGACGAGTCGGATCTCCCTTTGGGCCGCCTCCCCGCATCGAT
ACCGTCGAGACCTGGAAAAACATGGAGCAATCACAAGTAGCAACACAGCAGCTACCAATGCTGCTTGTGC
CTGGCTAGAAGCACAAGAGGAGGAGGAGGTGGGTTTTCCAGTCACACCTCAGGTACCTTTAAGACCAATG
ACTTACAAGGCAGCTGTAGATCTTAGCCACTTTTTAAAAGAAAAGGGGGGACTGGAAGGGCTAATTCACT
CCCAACGAAGACAAGATATCCTTGATCTGTGGATCTACCACACACAAGGCTACTTCCCTGATTGGCAGAA
CTACACACCAGGGCCAGGGATCAGATATCCACTGACCTTTGGATGGTGCTACAAGCTAGTACCAGTTGAG
CAAGAGAAGGTAGAAGAAGCCAATGAAGGAGAGAACACCCGCTTGTTACACCCTGTGAGCCTGCATGGGA
TGGATGACCCGGAGAGAGAAGTATTAGAGTGGAGGTTTGACAGCCGCCTAGCATTTCATCACATGGCCCG
AGAGCTGCATCCGGACTGTACTGGGTCTCTCTGGTTAGACCAGATCTGAGCCTGGGAGCTCTCTGGCTAA
CTAGGGAACCCACTGCTTAAGCCTCAATAAAGCTTGCCTTGAGTGCTTCAAGTAGTGTGTGCCCGTCTGT
TGTGTGACTCTGGTAACTAGAGATCCCTCAGACCCTTTTAGTCAGTGTGGAAAATCTCTAGCAGGGCCCG
TTTAAACCCGCTGATCAGCCTCGACTGTGCCTTCTAGTTGCCAGCCATCTGTTGTTTGCCCCTCCCCCGT
GCCTTCCTTGACCCTGGAAGGTGCCACTCCCACTGTCCTTTCCTAATAAAATGAGGAAATTGCATCGCAT
TGTCTGAGTAGGTGTCATTCTATTCTGGGGGGTGGGGTGGGGCAGGACAGCAAGGGGGAGGATTGGGAAG
ACAATAGCAGGCATGCTGGGGATGCGGTGGGCTCTATGGCTTCTGAGGCGGAAAGAACCAGCTGGGGCTC
TAGGGGGTATCCCC
[124 nt withheld, positions 9255-9378]
C
[32 nt withheld, positions 9380-9411]
CA
[57 nt withheld, positions 9414-9470]
A
[49 nt withheld, positions 9472-9520]
CCTTTGACGTTGGAGTCCACGTTCTTT
[37 nt withheld, positions 9548-9584]
ACCCTATCTCGGTCTATTCTTTTGATTTATAAGGGATTTTGGGGATTTCGGCCTATTGGTTAAAAAATGA
GCTGATTTAACAAAAATTTAACGCGAATTAATTCTGTGGAATGTGTGTCAGTTAGGGTGTGGAAAGTCCC
CAGGCTCCCCAGGCAGGCAGAAGTATGCAAAGCATGCATCTCAATTAGTCAGCAACCAGGTGTGGAAAGT
CCCCAGGCTCCCCAGCAGGCAGAAGTATGCAAAGCATGCATCTCAATTAGTCAGCAACCATAGTCCCGCC
CCTAACTCCGCCCATCCCGCCCCTAACTCCGCCCAGTTCCGCCCATTCTCCGCCCCATGGCTGACTAATT
TTTTTTATTTATGCAGAGGCCGAGGCCGCCTCTGCCTCTGAGCTATTCCAGAAGTAGTGAGGAGGCTTTT
TTGGAGGCCTAGGCTTTTGCAAAAAGCTCCCGGGAGCTTGTATATCCATTTTCGGATCTGATCAGCACGT
GTTGACAATTAATCATCGGCATAGTATATCGGCATAGTATAATACGACAAGGTGAGGAACTAAACCATGG
CCAAGTTGACCAGTGCCGTTCCGGTGCTCACCGCGCGCGACGTCGCCGGAGCGGTCGAGTTCTGGACCGA
CCGGCTCGGGTTCTCCCGGGACTTCGTGGAGGACGACTTCGCCGGTGTGGTCCGGGACGACGTGACCCTG
TTCATCAGCGCGGTCCAGGACCAGGTGGTGCCGGACAACACCCTGGCCTGGGTGTGGGTGCGCGGCCTGG
ACGAGCTGTACGCCGAGTGGTCGGAGGTCGTGTCCACGAACTTCCGGGACGCCTCCGGGCCGGCCATGAC
CGAGATCGGCGAGCAGCCGTGGGGGCGGGAGTTCGCCCTGCGCGACCCGGCCGGCAACTGCGTGCACTTC
GTGGCCGAGGAGCAGGACTGACACGTGCTACGAGATTTCGATTCCACCGCCGCCTTCTATGAAAGGTTGG
GCTTCGGAATCGTTTTCCGGGACGCCGGCTGGATGATCCTCCAGCGCGGGGATCTCATGCTGGAGTTCTT
CGCCCACCCCAACTTGTTTATTGCAGCTTATAATGGTTACAAATAAAGCAATAGCATCACAAATTTCACA
AATAAAGCATTTTTTTCACTGCATTCTAGTTGTGGTTTGTCCAAACTCATCAATGTATCTTATCATGTCT
GTATACCGTCGACCTCTAGCTAGAGCTTGGCGTAATCATGGTCATAGCTGTTTCCTGTGTGAAATTGTTA
TCCGCTCACAATTCCACACAACATACGAGCCGGAAGCATAAAGTGTAAAGCCTGGGGTGCCTAATGAGTG
AGCTAACTCACATTAATTGCGTTGCGCTCACTGCCCGCTTTCCAGTCGGGAAACCTGTCGTGCCAGCTGC
ATTAATGAATCGGCCAACGCGCGGGGAGAGGCGGTTTGCGTATTGGGCGCTCTTCCGCTTCCTCGCTCAC
TGACTCGCTGCGCTCGGTCGTTCGGCTGCGGCGAGCGGTATCAGCTCACTCAAAGGCGGTAATACGGTTA
TCCACAGAATCAGGGGATAACGCAGGAAAGAACATGTGAGCAAAAGGCCAGCAAAAGGCCAGGAACCGTA
AAAAGGCCGCGTTGCTGGCGTTTTTCCATAGGCTCCGCCCCCCTGACGAGCATCACAAAAATCGACGCTC
AAGTCAGAGGTGGCGAAACCCGACAGGACTATAAAGATACCAGGCGTTTCCCCCTGGAAGCTCCCTCGTG
CGCTCTCCTGTTCCGACCCTGCCGCTTACCGGATACCTGTCCGCCTTTCTCCCTTCGGGAAGCGTGGCGC
TTTCTCAATGCTCACGCTGTAGGTATCTCAGTTCGGTGTAGGTCGTTCGCTCCAAGCTGGGCTGTGTGCA
CGAACCCCCCGTTCAGCCCGACCGCTGCGCCTTATCCGGTAACTATCGTCTTGAGTCCAACCCGGTAAGA
CACGACTTATCGCCACTGGCAGCAGCCACTGGTAACAGGATTAGCAGAGCGAGGTATGTAGGCGGTGCTA
CAGAGTTCTTGAAGTGGTGGCCTAACTACGGCTACACTAGAAGGACAGTATTTGGTATCTGCGCTCTGCT
GAAGCCAGTTACCTTCGGAAAAAGAGTTGGTAGCTCTTGATCCGGCAAACAAACCACCGCTGGTAGCGGT
GGTTTTTTTGTTTGCAAGCAGCAGATTACGCGCAGAAAAAAAGGATCTCAAGAAGATCCTTTGATCTTTT
CTACGGGGTCTGACGCTCAGTGGAACGAAAACTCACGTTAAGGGATTTTGGTCATGAGATTATCAAAAAG
GATCTTCACCTAGATCCTTTTAAATTAAAAATGAAGTTTTAAATCAATCTAAAGTATATATGAGTAAACT
TGGTCTGACAGTTACCAATGCTTAATCAGTGAGGCACCTATCTCAGCGATCTGTCTATTTCGTTCATCCA
TAGTTGCCTGACTCCCCGTCGTGTAGATAACTACGATACGGGAGGGCTTACCATCTGGCCCCAGTGCTGC
AATGATACCGCGAGACCCACGCTCACCGGCTCCAGATTTATCAGCAATAAACCAGCCAGCCGGAAGGGCC
GAGCGCAGAAGTGGTCCTGCAACTTTATCCGCCTCCATCCAGTCTATTAATTGTTGCCGGGAAGCTAGAG
TAAGTAGTTCGCCAGTTAATAGTTTGCGCAACGTTGTTGCCATTGCTACAGGCATCGTGGTGTCACGCTC
GTCGTTTGGTATGGCTTCATTCAGCTCCGGTTCCCAACGATCAAGGCGAGTTACATGATCCCCCATGTTG
TGCAAAAAAGCGGTTAGCTCCTTCGGTCCTCCGATCGTTGTCAGAAGTAAGTTGGCCGCAGTGTTATCAC
TCATGGTTATGGCAGCACTGCATAATTCTCTTACTGTCATGCCATCCGTAAGATGCTTTTCTGTGACTGG
TGAGTACTCAACCAAGTCATTCTGAGAATAGTGTATGCGGCGACCGAGTTGCTCTTGCCCGGCGTCAATA
CGGGATAATACCGCGCCACATAGCAGAACTTTAAAAGTGCTCATCATTGGAAAACGTTCTTCGGGGCGAA
AACTCTCAAGGATCTTACCGCTGTTGAGATCCAGTTCGATGTAACCCACTCGTGCACCCAACTGATCTTC
AGCATCTTTTACTTTCACCAGCGTTTCTGGGTGAGCAAAAACAGGAAGGCAAAATGCCGCAAAAAAGGGA
ATAAGGGCGACACGGAAATGTTGAATACTCATACTCTTCCTTTTTCAATATTATTGAAGCATTTATCAGG
GTTATTGTCTCATGAGCGGATACATATTTGAATGTATTTAGAAAAATAAACAAATAGGGGTTCCGCGCAC
ATTTCCCCGAAAAGTGCCACCTGACGTC
Features (pLannotate 1.2.2; 33 found; start..end, strand, type, name):
     36..80      -  misc_feature   bom (fragment): basis of mobility region from pBR322
    235..614     +  enhancer       CMV enhancer: human cytomegalovirus immediate early enhancer
    615..814     +  promoter       CMV promoter: human cytomegalovirus (CMV) immediate early promoter
    832..1012    +  LTR            5' LTR (truncated): truncated 5' long terminal repeat (LTR) from HIV-1
   1056..1181    +  misc_feature   HIV-1 Ψ: packaging signal of human immunodeficiency virus type 1
   1165..1503    +  CDS            HIV-1 gag (fragment): gag protein from human immunodeficiency virus 1; gag
   1627..1963    +  ncRNA          RRE: Accession: RF00036 - HIV Rev response element
   2288..2388    +  CDS            Rev (fragment): human immunodeficiency virus 1 (HIV-1) Rev protein; rev; enhances nuclear export of unspliced and incompletely spliced viral mRNAs
   2414..2531    +  misc_feature   cPPT/CTS: central polypurine tract and central termination sequence of HIV-1
   2587..3749    +  promoter       EF-1α promoter: strong constitutive promoter for human elongation factor EF-1α
   3784..4479    +  CDS            mKate2: mKate2 is a basic (constitutively fluorescent) red fluorescent protein published in 2009, derived from Entacmaea quadricolor. It is reported to be a rapidly-maturing monomer with moderate acid sensitivity.
   4480..4908    +  CDS            RAD53 (fragment): RAD53_YEAST - Also known as MEC2, SAD1, SPK1. Experimental evidence at protein level: Swiss-Prot protein existence level 1. Controls S-phase checkpoint as well as G1 and G2 DNA damage checkpoints. Phosphorylates proteins on serine, threonine, and tyrosine. Prevents entry into anaphase and mitotic exit after DNA damage via regulation of the Polo kinase CDC5. Seems to be involved in the phosphorylation of RPH1. From Saccharomyces cerevisiae (strain ATCC 204508 / S288c) (Baker's yeast).
   5653..6306    +  CDS            mKO&kappa;: mKO&kappa; is a basic (constitutively fluorescent) orange fluorescent protein published in 2008, derived from Verrillofungia concinna. It has low acid sensitivity.
   6469..7029    +  misc_feature   IRES: internal ribosome entry site (IRES) of the encephalomyocarditis virus (EMCV)
   7032..7631    +  CDS            PuroR: puromycin N-acetyltransferase; pac from Streptomyces; confers resistance to puromycin
   7666..8254    +  misc_feature   WPRE: woodchuck hepatitis virus posttranscriptional regulatory element
   8179..8766    +  CDS            nef: NEF_HV112 - Experimental evidence at protein level: Swiss-Prot protein existence level 1. Extracellular Nef protein targets CD4(+) T-lymphocytes for apoptosis by interacting with CXCR4 surface receptors. From Human immunodeficiency virus type 1 group M subtype B (isolate PCV12) (HIV-1).
   8773..8953    +  LTR            5' LTR (truncated): truncated 5' long terminal repeat (LTR) from HIV-1
   8985..9209    +  polyA_signal   bGH poly(A) signal: bovine growth hormone polyadenylation signal
   9213..9234    +  promoter       SV40 promoter (fragment): SV40 enhancer and early promoter
   9255..9683    +  rep_origin     f1 ori (sequence partly withheld): f1 bacteriophage origin of replication; arrow indicates direction of (+) strand synthesis
   9697..10027   +  promoter       SV40 promoter: SV40 enhancer and early promoter
  10075..10122   +  promoter       EM7 promoter: synthetic bacterial promoter&nbsp
  10141..10515   +  CDS            BleoR: antibiotic-binding protein; Sh ble from Streptoalloteichus hindustanus; confers resistance to bleomycin, phleomycin, and Zeocin™
  10525..10650   +  CDS            ble (fragment): BLE_KLEPN - Experimental evidence at protein level: Swiss-Prot protein existence level 1. Binding protein with a strong affinity to the bleomycin family of antibiotics. Binds to CL990; an antimitotic-antibiotic compound. From Klebsiella pneumoniae.
  10645..10766   +  polyA_signal   SV40 poly(A) signal: SV40 polyadenylation signal
  10837..10859   -  protein_bind   lac operator (fragment): The lac repressor binds to the lac operator to inhibit transcription in E. coli. This inhibition can be relieved by adding lactose or isopropyl-β-D-thiogalactopyranoside (IPTG). lac repressor encoded by lacI
  10863..10893   -  promoter       lac promoter: promoter for the E. coli lac operon
  10908..10929   -  protein_bind   CAP binding site: CAP binding activates transcription in the presence of cAMP. E. coli catabolite activator protein
  10942..11034   -  CDS            lacI (fragment): lac repressor; lacI; The lac repressor binds to the lac operator to inhibit transcription in E. coli. This inhibition can be relieved by adding lactose or isopropyl-β-D-thiogalactopyranoside (IPTG).
  11217..11805   -  rep_origin     ori: high-copy-number ColE1/pMB1/pBR322/pUC origin of replication
  11976..12836   -  CDS            AmpR: β-lactamase; bla; confers resistance to ampicillin, carbenicillin, and related antibiotics
  12837..12941   -  promoter       AmpR promoter: bla
