>Addgene plasmid #175811 | pCSIIpuro-4493NES | addgene full sequence | sequence record 345350 | Addgene NGS Result
GACATTGATTATTGACTAGTTATTAATAGTAATCAATTACGGGGTCATTAGTTCATAGCCCATATATGGA
GTTCCGCGTTACATAACTTACGGTAAATGGCCCGCCTGGCTGACCGCCCAACGACCCCCGCCCATTGACG
TCAATAATGACGTATGTTCCCATAGTAACGCCAATAGGGACTTTCCATTGACGTCAATGGGTGGAGTATT
TACGGTAAACTGCCCACTTGGCAGTACATCAAGTGTATCATATGCCAAGTACGCCCCCTATTGACGTCAA
TGACGGTAAATGGCCCGCCTGGCATTATGCCCAGTACATGACCTTATGGGACTTTCCTACTTGGCAGTAC
ATCTACGTATTAGTCATCGCTATTACCATGGTGATGCGGTTTTGGCAGTACATCAATGGGCGTGGATAGC
GGTTTGACTCACGGGGATTTCCAAGTCTCCACCCCATTGACGTCAATGGGAGTTTGTTTTGGCACCAAAA
TCAACGGGACTTTCCAAAATGTCGTAACAACTCCGCCCCATTGACGCAAATGGGCGGTAGGCGTGTACGG
TGGGAGGTCTATATAAGCAGCGCGTTTTGCCTGTACTGGGTCTCTCTGGTTAGACCAGATCTGAGCCTGG
GAGCTCTCTGGCTAACTAGGGAACCCACTGCTTAAGCCTCAATAAAGCTTGCCTTGAGTGCTTCAAGTAG
TGTGTGCCCGTCTGTTGTGTGACTCTGGTAACTAGAGATCCCTCAGACCCTTTTAGTCAGTGTGGAAAAT
CTCTAGCAGTGGCGCCCGAACAGGGACTTGAAAGCGAAAGGGAAACCAGAGGAGCTCTCTCGACGCAGGA
CTCGGCTTGCTGAAGCGCGCACGGCAAGAGGCGAGGGGCGGCGACTGGTGAGTACGCCAAAAATTTTGAC
TAGCGGAGGCTAGAAGGAGAGAGATGGGTGCGAGAGCGTCAGTATTAAGCGGGGGAGAATTAGATCGCGA
TGGGAAAAAATTCGGTTAAGGCCAGGGGGAAAGAAAAAATATAAATTAAAACATATAGTATGGGCAAGCA
GGGAGCTAGAACGATTCGCAGTTAATCCTGGCCTGTTAGAAACATCAGAAGGCTGTAGACAAATACTGGG
ACAGCTACAACCATCCCTTCAGACAGGATCAGAAGAACTTAGATCATTATATAATACAGTAGCAACCCTC
TATTGTGTGCATCAAAGGATAGAGATAAAAGACACCAAGGAAGCTTTAGACAAGATAGAGGAAGAGCAAA
ACAAAAGTAAGACCACCGCACAGCAAGGGCCGCTGATCTTCAGACCTGGAGGAGGAGATATGAGGGACAA
TTGGAGAAGTGAATTATATAAATATAAAGTAGTAAAAATTGAACCATTAGGAGTAGCACCCACCAAGGCA
AAGAGAAGAGTGGTGCAGAGAGAAAAAAGAGCAGTGGGAATAGGAGCTTTGTTCCTTGGGTTCTTGGGAG
CAGCAGGAAGCACTATGGGCGCAGCGTCAATGACGCTGACGGTACAGGCCAGACAATTATTGTCTGGTAT
AGTGCAGCAGCAGAACAATTTGCTGAGGGCTATTGAGGCGCAACAGCATCTGTTGCAACTCACAGTCTGG
GGCATCAAGCAGCTCCAGGCAAGAATCCTGGCTGTGGAAAGATACCTAAAGGATCAACAGCTCCTGGGGA
TTTGGGGTTGCTCTGGAAAACTCATTTGCACCACTGCTGTGCCTTGGAATGCTAGTTGGAGTAATAAATC
TCTGGAACAGATTTGGAATCACACGACCTGGATGGAGTGGGACAGAGAAATTAACAATTACACAAGCTTA
ATACACTCCTTAATTGAAGAATCGCAAAACCAGCAAGAAAAGAATGAACAAGAATTATTGGAATTAGATA
AATGGGCAAGTTTGTGGAATTGGTTTAACATAACAAATTGGCTGTGGTATATAAAATTATTCATAATGAT
AGTAGGAGGCTTGGTAGGTTTAAGAATAGTTTTTGCTGTACTTTCTATAGTGAATAGAGTTAGGCAGGGA
TATTCACCATTATCGTTTCAGACCCACCTCCCAACCCCGAGGGGACCCGACAGGCCCGAAGGAATAGAAG
AAGAAGGTGGAGAGAGAGACAGAGACAGATCCATTCGATTAGTGAACGGATCTACAAATGGCAGTATTCA
TCCACAATTTTAAAAGAAAAGGGGGGATTGGGGGGTACAGTGCAGGGGAAAGAATAGTAGACATAATAGC
AACAGACATACAAACTAAAGAATTACAAAAACAAATTACAAAAATTCAAAATTTTCGGGTTTATTACAGG
GACAGCAGAAATTCACTTTGAATTAATTCAAGCTTCGTGAGGCTCCGGTGCCCGTCAGTGGGCAGAGCGC
ACATCGCCCACAGTCCCCGAGAAGTTGGGGGGAGGGGTCGGCAATTGAACCGGTGCCTAGAGAAGGTGGC
GCGGGGTAAACTGGGAAAGTGATGTCGTGTACTGGCTCCGCCTTTTTCCCGAGGGTGGGGGAGAACCGTA
TATAAGTGCAGTAGTCGCCGTGAACGTTCTTTTTCGCAACGGGTTTGCCGCCAGAACACAGGTAAGTGCC
GTGTGTGGTTCCCGCGGGCCTGGCCTCTTTACGGGTTATGGCCCTTGCGTGCCTTGAATTACTTCCACCT
GGCTCCAGTACGTGATTCTTGATCCCGAGCTGGAGCCAGGGGCGGGCCTTGCGCTTTAGGAGCCCCTTCG
CCTCGTGCTTGAGTTGAGGCCTGGCCTGGGCGCTGGGGCCGCCGCGTGCGAATCTGGTGGCACCTTCGCG
CCTGTCTCGCTGCTTTCGATAAGTCTCTAGCCATTTAAAATTTTTGATGACCTGCTGCGACGCTTTTTTT
CTGGCAAGATAGTCTTGTAAATGCGGGCCAGGATCTGCACACTGGTATTTCGGTTTTTGGGGCCGCGGGC
GGCGACGGGGCCCGTGCGTCCCAGCGCACATGTTCGGCGAGGCGGGGCCTGCGAGCGCGGCCACCGAGAA
TCGGACGGGGGTAGTCTCAAGCTGGCCGGCCTGCTCTGGTGCCTGGCCTCGCGCCGCCGTGTATCGCCCC
GCCCTGGGCGGCAAGGCTGGCCCGGTCGGCACCAGTTGCGTGAGCGGAAAGATGGCCGCTTCCCGGCCCT
GCTCCAGGGGGCTCAAAATGGAGGACGCGGCGCTCGGGAGAGCGGGCGGGTGAGTCACCCACACAAAGGA
AAGGGGCCTTTCCGTCCTCAGCCGTCGCTTCATGTGACTCCACGGAGTACCGGGCGCCGTCCAGGCACCT
CGATTAGTTCTGGAGCTTTTGGAGTACGTCGTCTTTAGGTTGGGGGGAGGGGTTTTATGCGATGGAGTTT
CCCCACACTGAGTGGGTGGAGACTGAAGTTAGGCCAGCTTGGCACTTGATGTAATTCTCCTTGGAATTTG
CCCTTTTTGAGTTTGGATCTTGGTTCATTCTCAAGCCTCAGACAGTGGTTCAAAGTTTTTTTCTTCCATT
TCAGGTGTCGTGAACACGCTACCGGTCCGAATTCGCCGCCACCATGGTGAGCGAGCTGATTAAGGAGAAC
ATGCACATGAAGCTGTACATGGAGGGCACCGTGAACAACCACCACTTCAAGTGCACATCCGAGGGCGAAG
GCAAGCCCTACGAGGGCACCCAGACCATGAGAATCAAGGCGGTCGAGGGCGGCCCTCTCCCCTTCGCCTT
CGACATCCTGGCTACCAGCTTCATGTACGGCAGCAAAACCTTCATCAACCACACCCAGGGCATCCCCGAC
TTCTTTAAGCAGTCCTTCCCCGAGGGCTTCACATGGGAGAGAGTCACCACATACGAAGACGGGGGCGTGC
TGACCGCTACCCAGGACACCAGCCTCCAGGACGGCTGCCTCATCTACAACGTCAAGATCAGAGGGGTGAA
CTTCCCATCCAACGGCCCTGTGATGCAGAAGAAAACACTCGGCTGGGAGGCCTCCACCGAGACCCTGTAC
CCCGCTGACGGCGGCCTGGAAGGCAGAGCCGACATGGCCCTGAAGCTCGTGGGCGGGGGCCACCTGATCT
GCAACTTGAAGACCACATACAGATCCAAGAAACCCGCTAAGAACCTCAAGATGCCCGGCGTCTACTATGT
GGACAGAAGACTGGAAAGAATCAAGGAGGCCGACAAAGAGACCTACGTCGAGCAGCACGAGGTGGCTGTG
GCCAGATACTGCGACCTCCCTAGCAAACTGGGGCACAGACTCGAGAAGTTTTCTCAAGAACAGATCGGCG
AAAACATTGTGTGCAGGGTCATTTGTACCACGGGTCAAATTCCCATCCGAGATTTGTCAGCTGATATTTC
ACAAGTGCTTAAGGAAAAACGATCCATAAAGAAAGTTTGGACATTTGGTAGAAACCCAGCCTGTGACTAT
CATTTAGGAAACATTTCAAGACTGTCAAATAAGCATTTCCAAATACTACTAGGAGAAGACGGTAACCTTT
TATTGAATGACATTTCCACTAATGGGACCTGGTTAAATGGGCAAAAAGTCGAGAAGAACAGCAATCAGTT
ACTGTCCCAAGGTGATGAAATAACCGTTGGTGTAGGCGTGGAATCAGATATTTTATCTCTGGTCATTTTC
ATAAACGACAAATTTAAGCAGTGCCTGGAGCAGAACAAAGTTGATCGCGGTACCAGTGCTGGTGGTAGTG
CTGGTGGTAGTGCTGGTGGTAGTGCTGGTGGTAGTGCTGGTGGTTCCGGCAGTGCTGGTGGTAGTGCTGG
TGGTAGTACCAGTGCTGGTGGTAGTGCTGGTGGTAGTGCTGGTGGTAGTGCTGGTGGTAGTGCTGGTGGT
TCCGGCAGTGCTGGTGGTAGTGCTGGTGGTAGTACCAGTGCTGGTGGTAGTGCTGGTGGTAGTGCTGGTG
GTAGTGCTGGTGGTAGTGCTGGTGGTTCCGGCAGTGCTGGTGGTAGTGCTGGTGGTAGTACCAGTGCTGG
TGGTAGTGCTGGTGGTAGTGCTGGTGGTAGTGCTGGTGGTAGTGCTGGTGGTTCCGGCAGTGCTGGTGGT
AGTGCTGGTGGTAGTACCAGTGCTGGTGGTAGTGCTGGTGGTAGTGCTGGTGGTAGTGCTGGTGGTAGTG
CTGGTGGTTCCGGCAGTGCTGGTGGTAGTGCTGGTGGTAGTACCAGTGCTGGTGGTAGTGCTGGTGGTAG
TGCTGGTGGTAGTGCTGGTGGTAGTGCTGGTGGTTCCGGCAGTGCTGGTGGTAGTGCTGGTGGTAGTACC
AGTGCTGGTGGTAGTGCTGGTGGTAGTGCTGGTGGTAGTGCTGGTGGTAGTGCTGGTGGTTCCGGCAGTG
CTGGTGGTAGTGCTGGTGGTAGTACCAGTGCTGGTGGTAGTGCTGGTGGTAGTGCTGGTGGTAGTGCTGG
TGGTAGTGCTGGTGGTTCCGGAATGGTGAGTGTGATTAAACCAGAGATGAAGATGAGGTACTACATGGAC
GGCTCCGTCAATGGGCATGAGTTCACAATTGAAGGTGAAGGCACAGGCAGACCTTACGAGGGACATCAAG
AGATGACACTACGCGTCACAATGGCCGAGGGCGGGCCAATGCCTTTCGCGTTTGACTTAGTGTCACACGT
GTTCTGTTACGGCCACAGAGTATTTACTAAATATCCAGAAGAGATACCAGACTATTTCAAACAAGCATTT
CCTGAAGGCCTGTCATGGGAAAGGTCGTTGGAGTTCGAAGATGGTGGGTCCGCTTCAGTCAGTGCGCATA
TAAGCCTTAGAGGAAACACCTTCTACCACAAATCCAAATTTACTGGGGTTAACTTTCCTGCCGATGGTCC
TATCATGCAAAACCAAAGTGTTGATTGGGAGCCATCAACCGAGAAAATTACTGCCAGCGACGGAGTTCTG
AAGGGTGATGTTACGATGTACCTAAAACTTGAAGGAGGCGGCAATCACAAATGCCAATTCAAGACTACTT
ACAAGGCGGCAAAAGAGATTCTTGAAATGCCAGGAGACCATTACATCGGCCATCGCCTCGTCAGGAAAAC
CGAAGGCAACATTACTGAGCAGGTAGAAGATGCAGTAGCTCATTCCGCGGCCGCATTGAGGCGCGCGACG
CTGGTTGACTCTAGACTGCAGCTGCCTCCTCTGGAACGCCTGACTCTGGATTAAGTCGAGGGCGGCGGCC
GCGGCTCTAGAGGATCCGTTAACTAACTTAAGCTAGCAACGGTTTCCCTCTAGCGGGATCAATTCCGCCC
CCCCCCCCTAACGTTACTGGCCGAAGCCGCTTGGAATAAGGCCGGTGTGCGTTTGTCTATATGTTATTTT
CCACCATATTGCCGTCTTTTGGCAATGTGAGGGCCCGGAAACCTGGCCCTGTCTTCTTGACGAGCATTCC
TAGGGGTCTTTCCCCTCTCGCCAAAGGAATGCAAGGTCTGTTGAATGTCGTGAAGGAAGCAGTTCCTCTG
GAAGCTTCTTGAAGACAAACAACGTCTGTAGCGACCCTTTGCAGGCAGCGGAACCCCCCACCTGGCGACA
GGTGCCTCTGCGGCCAAAAGCCACGTGTATAAGATACACCTGCAAAGGCGGCACAACCCCAGTGCCACGT
TGTGAGTTGGATAGTTGTGGAAAGAGTCAAATGGCTCTCCTCAAGCGTATTCAACAAGGGGCTGAAGGAT
GCCCAGAAGGTACCCCATTGTATGGGATCTGATCTGGGGCCTCGGTGCACATGCTTTACATGTGTTTAGT
CGAGGTTAAAAAAACGTCTAGGCCCCCCGAACCACGGGGACGTGGTTTTCCTTTGAAAAACACGATAATA
CCATGACCGAGTACAAGCCCACGGTGCGCCTCGCCACCCGCGACGACGTCCCCAGGGCCGTACGCACCCT
CGCCGCCGCGTTCGCCGACTACCCCGCCACGCGCCACACCGTCGATCCGGACCGCCACATCGAGCGGGTC
ACCGAGCTGCAAGAACTCTTCCTCACGCGCGTCGGGCTCGACATCGGCAAGGTGTGGGTCGCGGACGACG
GCGCCGCGGTGGCGGTCTGGACCACGCCGGAGAGCGTCGAAGCGGGGGCGGTGTTCGCCGAGATCGGCCC
GCGCATGGCCGAGTTGAGCGGTTCCCGGCTGGCCGCGCAGCAACAGATGGAAGGCCTCCTGGCGCCGCAC
CGGCCCAAGGAGCCCGCGTGGTTCCTGGCCACCGTCGGCGTCTCGCCCGACCACCAGGGCAAGGGTCTGG
GCAGCGCCGTCGTGCTCCCCGGAGTGGAGGCGGCCGAGCGCGCCGGGGTGCCCGCCTTCCTGGAGACCTC
CGCGCCCCGCAACCTCCCCTTCTACGAGCGGCTCGGCTTCACCGTCACCGCCGACGTCGAGGTGCCCGAA
GGACCGCGCACCTGGTGCATGACCCGCAAGCCCGGTGCCTGACTAGAGTTAACATCGAGGGATCAAGCTT
ATCGATAATCAACCTCTGGATTACAAAATTTGTGAAAGATTGACTGGTATTCTTAACTATGTTGCTCCTT
TTACGCTATGTGGATACGCTGCTTTAATGCCTTTGTATCATGCTATTGCTTCCCGTATGGCTTTCATTTT
CTCCTCCTTGTATAAATCCTGGTTGCTGTCTCTTTATGAGGAGTTGTGGCCCGTTGTCAGGCAACGTGGC
GTGGTGTGCACTGTGTTTGCTGACGCAACCCCCACTGGTTGGGGCATTGCCACCACCTGTCAGCTCCTTT
CCGGGACTTTCGCTTTCCCCCTCCCTATTGCCACGGCGGAACTCATCGCCGCCTGCCTTGCCCGCTGCTG
GACAGGGGCTCGGCTGTTGGGCACTGACAATTCCGTGGTGTTGTCGGGGAAGCTGACGTCCTTTCCATGG
CTGCTCGCCTGTGTTGCCACCTGGATTCTGCGCGGGACGTCCTTCTGCTACGTCCCTTCGGCCCTCAATC
CAGCGGACCTTCCTTCCCGCGGCCTGCTGCCGGCTCTGCGGCCTCTTCCGCGTCTTCGCCTTCGCCCTCA
GACGAGTCGGATCTCCCTTTGGGCCGCCTCCCCGCATCGATACCGTCGAGACCTAGAAAAACATGGAGCA
ATCACAAGTAGCAATACAGCAGCTACCAATGCTGATTGTGCCTGGCTAGAAGCACAAGAGGAGGAGGAGG
TGGGTTTTCCAGTCACACCTCAGGTACCTTTAAGACCAATGACTTACAAGGCAGCTGTAGATCTTAGCCA
CTTTTTAAAAGAAAAGGGGGGACTGGAAGGGCTAATTCACTCCCAACGAAGACAAGATATCCTTGATCTG
TGGATCTACCACACACAAGGCTACTTCCCTGATTGGCAGAACTACACACCAGGGCCAGGGATCAGATATC
CACTGACCTTTGGATGGTGCTACAAGCTAGTACCAGTTGAGCAAGAGAAGGTAGAAGAAGCCAATGAAGG
AGAGAACACCCGCTTGTTACACCCTGTGAGCCTGCATGGGATGGATGACCCGGAGAGAGAAGTATTAGAG
TGGAGGTTTGACAGCCGCCTAGCATTTCATCACATGGCCCGAGAGCTGCATCCGGACTGTACTGGGTCTC
TCTGGTTAGACCAGATCTGAGCCTGGGAGCTCTCTGGCTAACTAGGGAACCCACTGCTTAAGCCTCAATA
AAGCTTGCCTTGAGTGCTTCAAGTAGTGTGTGCCCGTCTGTTGTGTGACTCTGGTAACTAGAGATCCCTC
AGACCCTTTTAGTCAGTGTGGAAAATCTCTAGCAGGGCCCGTTTAAACCCGCTGATCAGCCTCGACTGTG
CCTTCTAGTTGCCAGCCATCTGTTGTTTGCCCCTCCCCCGTGCCTTCCTTGACCCTGGAAGGTGCCACTC
CCACTGTCCTTTCCTAATAAAATGAGGAAATTGCATCGCATTGTCTGAGTAGGTGTCATTCTATTCTGGG
GGGTGGGGTGGGGCAGGACAGCAAGGGGGAGGATTGGGAAGACAATAGCAGGCATGCTGGGGATGCGGTG
GGCTCTATGGCTTCTGAGGCGGAAAGAACCAGCTGGGGCTCTAGGGGGTATCCCC
[124 nt withheld, positions 9016-9139]
C
[91 nt withheld, positions 9141-9231]
A
[49 nt withheld, positions 9233-9281]
CCTTTGACGTTGGAGTCCACGTTCTTT
[37 nt withheld, positions 9309-9345]
ACCCTATCTCGGTCTATTCTTTTGATTTATAAGGGATTTTGCCGATTTCGGCCTATTGGTTAAAAAATGA
GCTGATTTAACAAAAATTTAACGCGAATTAATTCTGTGGAATGTGTGTCAGTTAGGGTGTGGAAAGTCCC
CAGGCTCCCCAGCAGGCAGAAGTATGCAAAGCATGCATCTCAATTAGTCAGCAACCAGGTGTGGAAAGTC
CCCAGGCTCCCCAGCAGGCAGAAGTATGCAAAGCATGCATCTCAATTAGTCAGCAACCATAGTCCCGCCC
CTAACTCCGCCCATCCCGCCCCTAACTCCGCCCAGTTCCGCCCATTCTCCGCCCCATGGCTGACTAATTT
TTTTTATTTATGCAGAGGCCGAGGCCGCCTCTGCCTCTGAGCTATTCCAGAAGTAGTGAGGAGGCTTTTT
TGGAGGCCTAGGCTTTTGCAAAAAGCTCCCGGGAGCTTGTATATCCATTTTCGGATCTGATCAGCACGTG
TTGACAATTAATCATCGGCATAGTATATCGGCATAGTATAATACGACAAGGTGAGGAACTAAACCATGGC
CAAGTTGACCAGTGCCGTTCCGGTGCTCACCGCGCGCGACGTCGCCGGAGCGGTCGAGTTCTGGACCGAC
CGGCTCGGGTTCTCCCGGGACTTCGTGGAGGACGACTTCGCCGGTGTGGTCCGGGACGACGTGACCCTGT
TCATCAGCGCGGTCCAGGACCAGGTGGTGCCGGACAACACCCTGGCCTGGGTGTGGGTGCGCGGCCTGGA
CGAGCTGTACGCCGAGTGGTCGGAGGTCGTGTCCACGAACTTCCGGGACGCCTCCGGGCCGGCCATGACC
GAGATCGGCGAGCAGCCGTGGGGGCGGGAGTTCGCCCTGCGCGACCCGGCCGGCAACTGCGTGCACTTCG
TGGCCGAGGAGCAGGACTGACACGTGCTACGAGATTTCGATTCCACCGCCGCCTTCTATGAAAGGTTGGG
CTTCGGAATCGTTTTCCGGGACGCCGGCTGGATGATCCTCCAGCGCGGGGATCTCATGCTGGAGTTCTTC
GCCCACCCCAACTTGTTTATTGCAGCTTATAATGGTTACAAATAAAGCAATAGCATCACAAATTTCACAA
ATAAAGCATTTTTTTCACTGCATTCTAGTTGTGGTTTGTCCAAACTCATCAATGTATCTTATCATGTCTG
TATACCGTCGACCTCTAGCTAGAGCTTGGCGTAATCATGGTCATAGCTGTTTCCTGTGTGAAATTGTTAT
CCGCTCACAATTCCACACAACATACGAGCCGGAAGCATAAAGTGTAAAGCCTGGGGTGCCTAATGAGTGA
GCTAACTCACATTAATTGCGTTGCGCTCACTGCCCGCTTTCCAGTCGGGAAACCTGTCGTGCCAGCTGCA
TTAATGAATCGGCCAACGCGCGGGGAGAGGCGGTTTGCGTATTGGGCGCTCTTCCGCTTCCTCGCTCACT
GACTCGCTGCGCTCGGTCGTTCGGCTGCGGCGAGCGGTATCAGCTCACTCAAAGGCGGTAATACGGTTAT
CCACAGAATCAGGGGATAACGCAGGAAAGAACATGTGAGCAAAAGGCCAGCAAAAGGCCAGGAACCGTAA
AAAGGCCGCGTTGCTGGCGTTTTTCCATAGGCTCCGCCCCCCTGACGAGCATCACAAAAATCGACGCTCA
AGTCAGAGGTGGCGAAACCCGACAGGACTATAAAGATACCAGGCGTTTCCCCCTGGAAGCTCCCTCGTGC
GCTCTCCTGTTCCGACCCTGCCGCTTACCGGATACCTGTCCGCCTTTCTCCCTTCGGGAAGCGTGGCGCT
TTCTCATAGCTCACGCTGTAGGTATCTCAGTTCGGTGTAGGTCGTTCGCTCCAAGCTGGGCTGTGTGCAC
GAACCCCCCGTTCAGCCCGACCGCTGCGCCTTATCCGGTAACTATCGTCTTGAGTCCAACCCGGTAAGAC
ACGACTTATCGCCACTGGCAGCAGCCACTGGTAACAGGATTAGCAGAGCGAGGTATGTAGGCGGTGCTAC
AGAGTTCTTGAAGTGGTGGCCTAACTACGGCTACACTAGAAGAACAGTATTTGGTATCTGCGCTCTGCTG
AAGCCAGTTACCTTCGGAAAAAGAGTTGGTAGCTCTTGATCCGGCAAACAAACCACCGCTGGTAGCGGTG
GTTTTTTTGTTTGCAAGCAGCAGATTACGCGCAGAAAAAAAGGATCTCAAGAAGATCCTTTGATCTTTTC
TACGGGGTCTGACGCTCAGTGGAACGAAAACTCACGTTAAGGGATTTTGGTCATGAGATTATCAAAAAGG
ATCTTCACCTAGATCCTTTTAAATTAAAAATGAAGTTTTAAATCAATCTAAAGTATATATGAGTAAACTT
GGTCTGACAGTTACCAATGCTTAATCAGTGAGGCACCTATCTCAGCGATCTGTCTATTTCGTTCATCCAT
AGTTGCCTGACTCCCCGTCGTGTAGATAACTACGATACGGGAGGGCTTACCATCTGGCCCCAGTGCTGCA
ATGATACCGCGAGACCCACGCTCACCGGCTCCAGATTTATCAGCAATAAACCAGCCAGCCGGAAGGGCCG
AGCGCAGAAGTGGTCCTGCAACTTTATCCGCCTCCATCCAGTCTATTAATTGTTGCCGGGAAGCTAGAGT
AAGTAGTTCGCCAGTTAATAGTTTGCGCAACGTTGTTGCCATTGCTACAGGCATCGTGGTGTCACGCTCG
TCGTTTGGTATGGCTTCATTCAGCTCCGGTTCCCAACGATCAAGGCGAGTTACATGATCCCCCATGTTGT
GCAAAAAAGCGGTTAGCTCCTTCGGTCCTCCGATCGTTGTCAGAAGTAAGTTGGCCGCAGTGTTATCACT
CATGGTTATGGCAGCACTGCATAATTCTCTTACTGTCATGCCATCCGTAAGATGCTTTTCTGTGACTGGT
GAGTACTCAACCAAGTCATTCTGAGAATAGTGTATGCGGCGACCGAGTTGCTCTTGCCCGGCGTCAATAC
GGGATAATACCGCGCCACATAGCAGAACTTTAAAAGTGCTCATCATTGGAAAACGTTCTTCGGGGCGAAA
ACTCTCAAGGATCTTACCGCTGTTGAGATCCAGTTCGATGTAACCCACTCGTGCACCCAACTGATCTTCA
GCATCTTTTACTTTCACCAGCGTTTCTGGGTGAGCAAAAACAGGAAGGCAAAATGCCGCAAAAAAGGGAA
TAAGGGCGACACGGAAATGTTGAATACTCATACTCTTCCTTTTTCAATATTATTGAAGCATTTATCAGGG
TTATTGTCTCATGAGCGGATACATATTTGAATGTATTTAGAAAAATAAACAAATAGGGGTTCCGCGCACA
TTTCCCCGAAAAGTGCCACCTGACGTCGACGGATCGGGAGATCTCCCGATCCCCTATGGTGCACTCTCAG
TACAATCTGCTCTGATGCCGCATAGTTAAGCCAGTATCTGCTCCCTGCTTGTGTGTTGGAGGTCGCTGAG
TAGTGCGCGAGCAAAATTTAAGCTACAACAAGGCAAGGCTTGACCGACAATTGCATGAAGAATCTGCTTA
GGGTTAGGCGTTTTGCGCTGCTTCGCGATGTACGGGCCAGATATACGCGTT
Features (pLannotate 1.2.2; 33 found; start..end, strand, type, name):
      1..380     +  enhancer       CMV enhancer: human cytomegalovirus immediate early enhancer
    381..580     +  promoter       CMV promoter: human cytomegalovirus (CMV) immediate early promoter
    598..778     +  LTR            5' LTR (truncated): truncated 5' long terminal repeat (LTR) from HIV-1
    825..950     +  misc_feature   HIV-1 Ψ: packaging signal of human immunodeficiency virus type 1
    934..1272    +  CDS            HIV-1 gag (fragment): gag protein from human immunodeficiency virus 1; gag
   1442..1675    +  misc_feature   RRE: The Rev response element (RRE) of HIV-1 allows for Rev-dependent mRNA export from the nucleus to the cytoplasm.
   2052..2152    +  CDS            Rev (fragment): human immunodeficiency virus 1 (HIV-1) Rev protein; rev; enhances nuclear export of unspliced and incompletely spliced viral mRNAs
   2178..2295    +  misc_feature   cPPT/CTS: central polypurine tract and central termination sequence of HIV-1
   2351..3513    +  promoter       EF-1α promoter: strong constitutive promoter for human elongation factor EF-1α
   3544..4239    +  CDS            mKate2: mKate2 is a basic (constitutively fluorescent) red fluorescent protein published in 2009, derived from Entacmaea quadricolor. It is reported to be a rapidly-maturing monomer with moderate acid sensitivity.
   4240..4668    +  CDS            RAD53 (fragment): RAD53_YEAST - Also known as MEC2, SAD1, SPK1. Experimental evidence at protein level: Swiss-Prot protein existence level 1. Controls S-phase checkpoint as well as G1 and G2 DNA damage checkpoints. Phosphorylates proteins on serine, threonine, and tyrosine. Prevents entry into anaphase and mitotic exit after DNA damage via regulation of the Polo kinase CDC5. Seems to be involved in the phosphorylation of RPH1. From Saccharomyces cerevisiae (strain ATCC 204508 / S288c) (Baker's yeast).
   5413..6066    +  CDS            mKO&kappa;: mKO&kappa; is a basic (constitutively fluorescent) orange fluorescent protein published in 2008, derived from Verrillofungia concinna. It has low acid sensitivity.
   6229..6790    +  misc_feature   IRES: internal ribosome entry site (IRES) of the encephalomyocarditis virus (EMCV)
   6793..7392    +  CDS            PuroR: puromycin N-acetyltransferase; pac from Streptomyces alboniger; confers resistance to puromycin
   7427..8015    +  misc_feature   WPRE: woodchuck hepatitis virus posttranscriptional regulatory element
   7940..8527    +  CDS            nef: NEF_HV112 - Experimental evidence at protein level: Swiss-Prot protein existence level 1. Extracellular Nef protein targets CD4(+) T-lymphocytes for apoptosis by interacting with CXCR4 surface receptors. From Human immunodeficiency virus type 1 group M subtype B (isolate PCV12) (HIV-1).
   8534..8714    +  LTR            5' LTR (truncated): truncated 5' long terminal repeat (LTR) from HIV-1
   8746..8970    +  polyA_signal   bGH poly(A) signal: bovine growth hormone polyadenylation signal
   8974..8995    +  promoter       SV40 promoter (fragment): SV40 enhancer and early promoter
   9016..9444    +  rep_origin     f1 ori (sequence partly withheld): f1 bacteriophage origin of replication; arrow indicates direction of (+) strand synthesis
   9458..9787    +  promoter       SV40 promoter: SV40 enhancer and early promoter
   9835..9882    +  promoter       EM7 promoter: synthetic bacterial promoter&nbsp
   9901..10275   +  CDS            BleoR: antibiotic-binding protein; Sh ble from Streptoalloteichus hindustanus; confers resistance to bleomycin, phleomycin, and Zeocin™
  10285..10410   +  CDS            ble (fragment): BLE_KLEPN - Experimental evidence at protein level: Swiss-Prot protein existence level 1. Binding protein with a strong affinity to the bleomycin family of antibiotics. Binds to CL990; an antimitotic-antibiotic compound. From Klebsiella pneumoniae.
  10405..10526   +  polyA_signal   SV40 poly(A) signal: SV40 polyadenylation signal
  10597..10619   -  protein_bind   lac operator (fragment): The lac repressor binds to the lac operator to inhibit transcription in E. coli. This inhibition can be relieved by adding lactose or isopropyl-β-D-thiogalactopyranoside (IPTG). lac repressor encoded by lacI
  10623..10653   -  promoter       lac promoter: promoter for the E. coli lac operon
  10668..10689   -  protein_bind   CAP binding site: CAP binding activates transcription in the presence of cAMP. E. coli catabolite activator protein
  10702..10794   -  CDS            lacI (fragment): lac repressor; lacI; The lac repressor binds to the lac operator to inhibit transcription in E. coli. This inhibition can be relieved by adding lactose or isopropyl-β-D-thiogalactopyranoside (IPTG).
  10977..11565   -  rep_origin     ori: high-copy-number ColE1/pMB1/pBR322/pUC origin of replication
  11736..12596   -  CDS            AmpR: β-lactamase; bla; confers resistance to ampicillin, carbenicillin, and related antibiotics
  12597..12701   -  promoter       AmpR promoter: bla
  12760..12812   -  misc_feature   bom (fragment): basis of mobility region from pBR322
