[The description below was written by a language model from this plasmid's Addgene catalogue record and pLannotate feature annotations shown in this document.]
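Description:
pCSIIpuro-4493NES is an HIV-1-based lentiviral transfer plasmid of about 13 kb, built on the pCSIIpuro backbone, for stable expression of Booster-PKA, a red-shifted, genetically encoded FRET biosensor that reports protein kinase A activity in mammalian cells. In bacteria it replicates from a high-copy ColE1/pUC-type origin and is selected with ampicillin through the bla gene. The backbone also carries an f1 origin and an SV40/EM7-driven bleomycin/Zeocin resistance cassette lying outside the viral region. A CMV enhancer/promoter fused to a truncated 5' LTR drives production of the genomic RNA in packaging cells. That RNA carries the Ψ packaging signal with a gag fragment, the RRE for Rev-dependent nuclear export, the cPPT/CTS, a WPRE, and a truncated 3' LTR followed by a bGH polyadenylation signal.

Within the provirus, the EF-1α promoter drives a single bicistronic transcript. The first cistron is the roughly 2.6 kb synthetic biosensor. It is annotated as mKate2 fused directly to a fragment of yeast RAD53, followed by a long unannotated linker stretch and then an mKO-family orange fluorescent protein (called mKO2 by the depositor, matched to mKOκ by the annotation software). The RAD53 fragment presumably serves as the phosphopeptide-binding domain. The PKA substrate motif and the nuclear export signal implied by "NES" in the name are not annotated. An EMCV IRES then directs translation of puromycin N-acetyltransferase, so transduced cells can be selected with puromycin. The depositor notes that the linker between the two fluorescent proteins is extremely repeat-rich and hard to confirm by Sanger or short-read sequencing. The depositor and repository sequences differ by a few nucleotides in length but have equivalent annotations. According to the associated publication, the sensor's red-shifted spectra make it compatible with CFP/YFP-based FRET biosensors and blue-light optogenetic tools.
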