Addgene plasmid #175811: pCSIIpuro-4493NES
Purpose: The lentiviral vector for Booster-PKA, a Red-Shifted genetically encoded FRET biosensor for monitoring PKA activity.
Depositing lab: Michiyuki Matsuda. Depositing organization: Kyoto University, Graduate School of Biostudies. Publication: Booster, a Red-Shifted Genetically Encoded Forster Resonance Energy Transfer (FRET) Biosensor Compatible with Cyan Fluorescent Protein/Yellow Fluorescent Protein-Based FRET Biosensors and Blue Light-Responsive Optogenetic Tools. Watabe T, Terai K, Sumiyama K, Matsuda M. ACS Sens. 2020 Feb 26. doi: 10.1021/acssensors.9b01941. PubMed 32101394.
Backbone
  Vector backbone: pCSIIpuro
  Vector type: Mammalian Expression, Lentiviral
  Selectable markers: Puromycin
Growth in bacteria
  Bacterial resistance: Ampicillin, 100 μg/mL
  Growth temperature: 37°C
  Growth strain: NEB Stable
  Copy number: Unknown
Gene/Insert
  Gene/Insert name: Booster-PKA
  Species: Synthetic
  Insert size (bp): 2600
Resource information
  A portion of this plasmid was derived from a plasmid made by: pCAGGS-4493NES (Addgene #138373). pCSII plasmid was developed by the late Dr. Miyoshi (RIKEN BioResource Center).
Terms and licenses: Academic/Nonprofit Terms; Industry Terms: Not Available to Industry
Depositor comments: The linker region between mKate2 and mKO2 is extremely repeat rich and difficult to validate using Sanger or short read NGS. Requesting scientists should validate expected length using restriction digests in addition to sequencing methods and functionality prior to experimental use.
How to cite: pCSIIpuro-4493NES was a gift from Michiyuki Matsuda (Addgene plasmid # 175811 ; http://n2t.net/addgene:175811 ; RRID:Addgene_175811)
